Addgene plasmid #221266: pMSCV-TASL-PLPLR
Purpose: Expression of TASL-STING PLPLR in mammalian cells by retroviral transduction
Depositing lab: Jonathan Kagan. Depositing organization: Boston Children's Hospital. Publication: pLxIS-containing domains are biochemically flexible regulators of interferons and metabolism. Landau LM, Chaudhary N, Tien YC, Rogozinska M, Joshi S, Yao C, Crowley J, Hullahalli K, Campbell IW, Waldor MK, Haigis M, Kagan JC. Mol Cell. 2024 Jul 11;84(13):2436-2454.e10. doi: 10.1016/j.molcel.2024.05.030. Epub 2024 Jun 25. PubMed 38925114.
Backbone
  Vector backbone: pMSCV-IRES-GFP
  Vector type: Retroviral
Growth in bacteria
  Bacterial resistance: Ampicillin, 100 μg/mL
  Growth temperature: 37°C
  Growth strain: NEB Stable
  Copy number: High Copy
Gene/Insert
  Gene/Insert name: fusion of TASL with STING PLPLR
  Species: M. musculus (mouse)
  Entrez Gene: Sting1 (a.k.a. 2610307O08Rik, ERIS, MPYS, Mita, STING, STING-beta, Tmem173); Tasl (a.k.a. 5430427O19Rik)
  Tag / fusion protein: 3xFLAG (N terminal on insert)
  Cloning method: Restriction Enzyme; 5′ cloning site BglII (not destroyed); 3′ cloning site NotI (not destroyed)
Terms and licenses: Academic/Nonprofit Terms; Industry Terms: Not Available to Industry
How to cite: pMSCV-TASL-PLPLR was a gift from Jonathan Kagan (Addgene plasmid # 221266 ; http://n2t.net/addgene:221266 ; RRID:Addgene_221266)
