[The description below was written by a language model from this plasmid's Addgene catalogue record and pLannotate feature annotations shown in this document.]
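Description:
pMSCV-TASL-PLPLR is a gammaretroviral expression plasmid built on the pMSCV-IRES-GFP backbone and intended for delivering a transgene into mammalian cells by retroviral transduction. In bacteria it is maintained through a high-copy ColE1/pUC-type origin and selected with ampicillin via the β-lactamase gene. The remaining bacterial annotations (partial lacI, lacZα, rop, bom and tetracycline-resistance sequences, plus lac promoter/operator elements) are non-functional remnants of earlier cloning vectors. The viral portion consists of murine embryonic stem cell virus 5′ and 3′ LTRs flanking the MESV Ψ packaging signal and a truncated, start-codon-less gag segment that extends the packaging region. These elements allow the transcript to be encapsidated when the viral proteins are provided in trans by packaging cells or helper plasmids. After integration the 5′ LTR acts as the promoter, since no separate internal promoter is annotated.

The insert, cloned between BglII and NotI sites that remain intact, is a mouse fusion of TASL with the "PLPLR" element of STING, carrying an N-terminal 3xFLAG tag for detection or immunoprecipitation. TASL is an innate immune adaptor that recruits and activates IRF5 through its pLxIS motif downstream of endolysosomal TLR7, TLR8 and TLR9. The feature table annotates only the Tasl coding sequence, so the exact position and extent of the STING-derived segment and the tag are not resolved in the record. Downstream, an EMCV IRES drives cap-independent translation of EGFP from the same LTR-derived transcript, marking transduced cells for sorting or gating. The associated work concerns pLxIS-containing domains as regulators of interferon responses and metabolism, so the construct most likely serves to test how adding this STING motif alters TASL signalling.
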