Features (pLannotate 1.2.2; 20 found; start..end, strand, type, name):
     40..933     +  CDS            Tasl: TASL_MOUSE - Experimental evidence at transcript level: Swiss-Prot protein existence level 2. Innate immune adapter that mediates the recruitment and activation of IRF5 downstream of endolysosomal toll-like receptors TLR7, TLR8 and TLR9. Following recruitment to endolysosome by SLC15A4 downstream of TLR7, TLR8 and TLR9, specifically recruits IRF5 transcription factor via its pLxIS motif, leading to IRF5 activation and subsequent expression of type I interferons. Plays a role in the regulation of endolysosomal pH in immune cells such as B-cells, dendritic cells and monocytes. From Mus musculus
    995..1028    -  misc_feature   MCS (fragment): pBluescript multiple cloning site
   1130..1592    +  misc_feature   IRES: internal ribosome entry site (IRES) of the encephalomyocarditis virus (EMCV)
   1606..2325    +  CDS            EGFP: the original enhanced GFP (Yang et al., 1996) mammalian codon-optimized
   2387..2901    +  LTR            3' LTR: 3' long terminal repeat from murine embryonic stem cell virus
   3063..3079    -  protein_bind   lac operator: The lac repressor binds to the lac operator to inhibit transcription in E. coli. This inhibition can be relieved by adding lactose or isopropyl-β-D-thiogalactopyranoside (IPTG). lac repressor encoded by lacI
   3087..3117    -  promoter       lac promoter: promoter for the E. coli lac operon
   3132..3153    -  protein_bind   CAP binding site: CAP binding activates transcription in the presence of cAMP. E. coli catabolite activator protein
   3166..3258    -  CDS            lacI (fragment): lac repressor; lacI; The lac repressor binds to the lac operator to inhibit transcription in E. coli. This inhibition can be relieved by adding lactose or isopropyl-β-D-thiogalactopyranoside (IPTG).
   3441..4029    -  rep_origin     ori: high-copy-number ColE1/pMB1/pBR322/pUC origin of replication
   4200..5060    -  CDS            AmpR: β-lactamase; bla; confers resistance to ampicillin, carbenicillin, and related antibiotics
   5061..5165    -  promoter       AmpR promoter: bla
   5260..5295    +  CDS            rop (fragment): Rop protein, which maintains plasmids at low copy number; rop
   5397..5496    +  misc_feature   bom (fragment): basis of mobility region from pBR322
   5502..5651    -  CDS            lacZα (fragment): LacZα fragment of β-galactosidase; lacZ fragment
   5651..5852    -  CDS            TcR (fragment): tetracycline efflux protein; tet; confers resistance to tetracycline
   5853..5951    +  CDS            env (fragment): murine leukemia virus gPr80 envelope polyprotein precursor; env; proteolytically cleaved into gp70SU and p15TM subunits
   5993..6509    +  LTR            5' LTR: 5' long terminal repeat from murine embryonic stem cell virus
   6573..6914    +  misc_feature   MESV Ψ: packaging signal of murine embryonic stem cell virus
   6981..7397    +  CDS            gag (truncated): truncated Moloney murine leukemia virus (MMLV) gag gene lacking the start codon
>Addgene plasmid #221266 | pMSCV-TASL-PLPLR | addgene full sequence | sequence record 438514 | Addgene NGS Result
AGATCTGCCACCATGGACTATAAAGATGACGATGATAAGATGCTTAGTGAGGGGTACTTGTCTGGACTCA
CTTACTGGAATGATATACATTGGAATTGCGCAAGTTACAATGAGCCTGTAGCTGGGGACCAAGGAAAGGA
AACAAGTTCTGTTGCTGCATTGTCCTACTCTAGTGTTGATGAAACTCAAGTGCAATCACTGTACGTTTCT
TGTAAGAGTAGCGGAAAATTCATCTCCTCCGTACACGCAAGGGCCAGCCAACATAGTCGGAGTCAGAGTA
GAACCGTTCTTCAGGCCAATTCAAACCCAGTGTTCGAATCACCCACACTCGCAGCCGTCGGAATCTGTCG
AGATGTAATTAGAGAGACTTACCTTGTACCTCCCTCATGTAAGTCCATCTGTAAGAACTACAATGATTTG
CACATTGCTGGCGGGCAAGTTATGGCCATAAATTCCGTGATGGCTAATTTTCCCTCCGAATCCTCCTTTG
AAGACGGGCCTTTGCTTAAAAGCAGCGAAATCTCCTTGAGCATGGAAGACTCCACTTCTACCCAACTTAC
CGAGCTCCCATTGAAGCCCATCCAGCGATATTCTAGCTACTGGAGAATTACAAGTATAAAAGAGAAGTCA
TCTCTGCAAATGCAGAAGCCAATTAGCAACGCTGTTCTCAACGAATATCTTGAGCAAAAGGTAGTTGAGT
TGTATAAGCAGTACATTATGGACACTGTATTCCACGATTCCTCCCCTACTCAGATCCTCGCATCTGAATT
TATTATGACTAATGTGGACCAGATAAGCTTGCAGGTGAGCAAGGAAAAGAATCTTGACACTAGTAAGGTC
AAAGATATTGTAATCAGTCACTTGCTTCAGCTCGTATCAAGTGAGATCAGTACTCCCAGCCTTCATATCA
GCCAATATAGCAACATAACCCCAGGTATGGATCAACCCCTTCCCCTCAGAACTGACCTCATCTGATAAGC
GGCCGCGTTTAAACGTCGACGGTATCGATAAGCTTGATATCGAATTCCGCCCCCCCCCCTAACGTTACTG
GCCGAAGCCGCTTGGAATAAGGCCGGTGTGCGTTTGTCTATATGTTATTTTCCACCATATTGCCGTCTTT
TGGCAATGTGAGGGCCCGGAAACCTGGCCCTGTCTTCTTGACGAGCATTCCTAGGGGTCTTTCCCCTCTC
GCCAAAGGAATGCAAGGTCTGTTGAATGTCGTGAAGGAAGCAGTTCCTCTGGAAGCTTCTTGAAGACAAA
CAACGTCTGTAGCGACCCTTTGCAGGCAGCGGAACCCCCCACCTGGCGACAGGTGCCTCTGCGGCCAAAA
GCCACGTGTATAAGATACACCTGCAAAGGCGGCACAACCCCAGTGCCACGTTGTGAGTTGGATAGTTGTG
GAAAGAGTCAAATGGCTCTCCTCAAGCGTATTCAACAAGGGGCTGAAGGATGCCCAGAAGGTACCCCATT
GTATGGGATCTGATCTGGGGCCTCGGTGCACATGCTTTACATGTGTTTAGTCGAGGTTAAAAAAACGTCT
AGGCCCCCCGAACCACGGGGACGTGGTTTTCCTTTGAAAAACACGATGATAATATGGCCACAACCATGGT
GAGCAAGGGCGAGGAGCTGTTCACCGGGGTGGTGCCCATCCTGGTCGAGCTGGACGGCGACGTAAACGGC
CACAAGTTCAGCGTGTCTGGCGAGGGCGAGGGCGATGCCACCTACGGCAAGCTGACCCTGAAGTTCATCT
GCACCACCGGCAAGCTGCCCGTGCCCTGGCCCACCCTCGTGACCACCCTGACCTACGGCGTGCAGTGCTT
CAGCCGCTACCCCGACCACATGAAGCAGCACGACTTCTTCAAGTCCGCCATGCCCGAAGGCTACGTCCAG
GAGCGCACCATCTTCTTCAAGGACGACGGCAACTACAAGACCCGCGCCGAGGTGAAGTTCGAGGGCGACA
CCCTGGTGAACCGCATCGAGCTGAAGGGCATCGACTTCAAGGAGGACGGCAACATCCTGGGGCACAAGCT
GGAGTACAACTACAACAGCCACAACGTCTATATCATGGCCGACAAGCAGAAGAACGGCATCAAGGCGAAC
TTCAAGATCCGCCACAACATCGAGGACGGCAGCGTGCAGCTCGCCGACCACTACCAGCAGAACACCCCCA
TCGGCGACGGCCCCGTGCTGCTGCCCGACAACCACTACCTGAGCACCCAGTCCGCCCTGAGCAAAGACCC
CAACGAGAAGCGCGATCACATGGTCCTGCTGGAGTTCGTGACCGCCGCCGGGATCACTCTCGGCATGGAC
GAGCTGTACAAGTAATGAATTAATTAAGAATTCGATAAAATAAAAGATTTTATTTAGTCTCCAGAAAAAG
GGGGGAATGAAAGACCCCACCTGTAGGTTTGGCAAGCTAGCTTAAGTAACGCCATTTTGCAAGGCATGGA
AAATACATAACTGAGAATAGAGAAGTTCAGATCAAGGTTAGGAACAGAGAGACAGCAGAATATGGGCCAA
ACAGGATATCTGTGGTAAGCAGTTCCTGCCCCGGCTCAGGGCCAAGAACAGATGGTCCCCAGATGCGGTC
CCGCCCTCAGCAGTTTCTAGAGAACCATCAGATGTTTCCAGGGTGCCCCAAGGACCTGAAATGACCCTGT
GCCTTATTTGAACTAACCAATCAGTTCGCTTCTCGCTTCTGTTCGCGCGCTTCTGCTCCCCGAGCTCAAT
AAAAGAGCCCACAACCCCTCACTCGGCGCGCCAGTCCTCCGATAGACTGCGTCGCCCGGGTACCCGTGTA
TCCAATAAACCCTCTTGCAGTTGCATCCGACTTGTGGTCTCGCTGTTCCTTGGGAGGGTCTCCTCTGAGT
GATTGACTACCCGTCAGCGGGGGTCTTTCATGGGTAACAGTTTCTTGAAGTTGGAGAACAACATTCTGAG
GGTAGGAGTCGAATATTAAGTAATCCTGACTCAATTAGCCACTGTTTTGAATCCACATACTCCAATACTC
CTGAAATAGTTCATTATGGACAGCGCAGAAAGAGCTGGGGAGAATTGTGAAATTGTTATCCGCTCACAAT
TCCACACAACATACGAGCCGGAAGCATAAAGTGTAAAGCCTGGGGTGCCTAATGAGTGAGCTAACTCACA
TTAATTGCGTTGCGCTCACTGCCCGCTTTCCAGTCGGGAAACCTGTCGTGCCAGCTGCATTAATGAATCG
GCCAACGCGCGGGGAGAGGCGGTTTGCGTATTGGGCGCTCTTCCGCTTCCTCGCTCACTGACTCGCTGCG
CTCGGTCGTTCGGCTGCGGCGAGCGGTATCAGCTCACTCAAAGGCGGTAATACGGTTATCCACAGAATCA
GGGGATAACGCAGGAAAGAACATGTGAGCAAAAGGCCAGCAAAAGGCCAGGAACCGTAAAAAGGCCGCGT
TGCTGGCGTTTTTCCATAGGCTCCGCCCCCCTGACGAGCATCACAAAAATCGACGCTCAAGTCAGAGGTG
GCGAAACCCGACAGGACTATAAAGATACCAGGCGTTTCCCCCTGGAAGCTCCCTCGTGCGCTCTCCTGTT
CCGACCCTGCCGCTTACCGGATACCTGTCCGCCTTTCTCCCTTCGGGAAGCGTGGCGCTTTCTCATAGCT
CACGCTGTAGGTATCTCAGTTCGGTGTAGGTCGTTCGCTCCAAGCTGGGCTGTGTGCACGAACCCCCCGT
TCAGCCCGACCGCTGCGCCTTATCCGGTAACTATCGTCTTGAGTCCAACCCGGTAAGACACGACTTATCG
CCACTGGCAGCAGCCACTGGTAACAGGATTAGCAGAGCGAGGTATGTAGGCGGTGCTACAGAGTTCTTGA
AGTGGTGGCCTAACTACGGCTACACTAGAAGAACAGTATTTGGTATCTGCGCTCTGCTGAAGCCAGTTAC
CTTCGGAAAAAGAGTTGGTAGCTCTTGATCCGGCAAACAAACCACCGCTGGTAGCGGTGGTTTTTTTGTT
TGCAAGCAGCAGATTACGCGCAGAAAAAAAGGATCTCAAGAAGATCCTTTGATCTTTTCTACGGGGTCTG
ACGCTCAGTGGAACGAAAACTCACGTTAAGGGATTTTGGTCATGAGATTATCAAAAAGGATCTTCACCTA
GATCCTTTTAAATTAAAAATGAAGTTTTAAATCAATCTAAAGTATATATGAGTAAACTTGGTCTGACAGT
TACCAATGCTTAATCAGTGAGGCACCTATCTCAGCGATCTGTCTATTTCGTTCATCCATAGTTGCCTGAC
TCCCCGTCGTGTAGATAACTACGATACGGGAGGGCTTACCATCTGGCCCCAGTGCTGCAATGATACCGCG
AGACCCACGCTCACCGGCTCCAGATTTATCAGCAATAAACCAGCCAGCCGGAAGGGCCGAGCGCAGAAGT
GGTCCTGCAACTTTATCCGCCTCCATCCAGTCTATTAATTGTTGCCGGGAAGCTAGAGTAAGTAGTTCGC
CAGTTAATAGTTTGCGCAACGTTGTTGCCATTGCTACAGGCATCGTGGTGTCACGCTCGTCGTTTGGTAT
GGCTTCATTCAGCTCCGGTTCCCAACGATCAAGGCGAGTTACATGATCCCCCATGTTGTGCAAAAAAGCG
GTTAGCTCCTTCGGTCCTCCGATCGTTGTCAGAAGTAAGTTGGCCGCAGTGTTATCACTCATGGTTATGG
CAGCACTGCATAATTCTCTTACTGTCATGCCATCCGTAAGATGCTTTTCTGTGACTGGTGAGTACTCAAC
CAAGTCATTCTGAGAATAGTGTATGCGGCGACCGAGTTGCTCTTGCCCGGCGTCAATACGGGATAATACC
GCGCCACATAGCAGAACTTTAAAAGTGCTCATCATTGGAAAACGTTCTTCGGGGCGAAAACTCTCAAGGA
TCTTACCGCTGTTGAGATCCAGTTCGATGTAACCCACTCGTGCACCCAACTGATCTTCAGCATCTTTTAC
TTTCACCAGCGTTTCTGGGTGAGCAAAAACAGGAAGGCAAAATGCCGCAAAAAAGGGAATAAGGGCGACA
CGGAAATGTTGAATACTCATACTCTTCCTTTTTCAATATTATTGAAGCATTTATCAGGGTTATTGTCTCA
TGAGCGGATACATATTTGAATGTATTTAGAAAAATAAACAAATAGGGGTTCCGCGCACATTTCCCCGAAA
AGTGCCACCTGACGTCTAAGAAACCATTATTATCATGACATTAACCTATAAAAATAGGCGTATCACGAGG
CCCTTTCGTCTCGCGCGTTTCGGTGATGACGGTGAAAACCTCTGACACATGCAGCTCCCGGAGACGGTCA
CAGCTTGTCTGTAAGCGGATGCCGGGAGCAGACAAGCCCGTCAGGGCGCGTCAGCGGGTGTTGGCGGGTG
TCGGGGCTGGCTTAACTATGCGGCATCAGAGCAGATTGTACTGAGAGTGCACCATATGCGGTGTGAAATA
CCGCACAGATGCGTAAGGAGAAAATACCGCATCAGGCGCCATTCGCCATTCAGGCTGCGCAACTGTTGGG
AAGGGCGATCGGTGCGGGCCTCTTCGCTATTACGCCAGCTGGCGAAAGGGGGATGTGCTGCAAGGCGATT
AAGTTGGGTAACGCCAGGGTTTTCCCAGTCACGACGTTGTAAAACGACGGCGCAAGGAATGGTGCATGCA
AGGAGATGGCGCCCAACAGTCCCCCGGCCACGGGGCCTGCCACCATACCCACGCCGAAACAAGCGCTCAT
GAGCCCGAAGTGGCGAGCCCGATCTTCCCCATCGGTGATGTCGGCGATATAGGCGCCAGCAACCGCACCT
GTGGCGCCGGTGATGCCGGCCACGATGCGTCCGGCGTAGAGGCGATTAGTCCAATTTGTTAAAGACAGGA
TATCAGTGGTCCAGGCTCTAGTTTTGACTCAACAATATCACCAGCTGAAGCCTATAGAGTACGAGCCATA
GATAAAATAAAAGATTTTATTTAGTCTCCAGAAAAAGGGGGGAATGAAAGACCCCACCTGTAGGTTTGGC
AAGCTAGCTTAAGTAACGCCATTTTGCAAGGCATGGAAAATACATAACTGAGAATAGAGAAGTTCAGATC
AAGGTTAGGAACAGAGAGACAGCAGAATATGGGCCAAACAGGATATCTGTGGTAAGCAGTTCCTGCCCCG
GCTCAGGGCCAAGAACAGATGGTCCCCAGATGCGGTCCCGCCCTCAGCAGTTTCTAGAGAACCATCAGAT
GTTTCCAGGGTGCCCCAAGGACCTGAAATGACCCTGTGCCTTATTTGAACTAACCAATCAGTTCGCTTCT
CGCTTCTGTTCGCGCGCTTCTGCTCCCCGAGCTCAATAAAAGAGCCCACAACCCCTCACTCGGCGCGCCA
GTCCTCCGATAGACTGCGTCGCCCGGGTACCCGTATTCCCAATAAAGCCTCTTGCTGTTTGCATCCGAAT
CGTGGACTCGCTGATCCTTGGGAGGGTCTCCTCAGATTGATTGACTGCCCACCTCGGGGGTCTTTCATTT
GGAGGTTCCACCGAGATTTGGAGACCCCTGCCCAGGGACCACCGACCCCCCCGCCGGGAGGTAAGCTGGC
CAGCGGTCGTTTCGTGTCTGTCTCTGTCTTTGTGCGTGTTTGTGCCGGCATCTAATGTTTGCGCCTGCGT
CTGTACTAGTTAGCTAACTAGCTCTGTATCTGGCGGACCCGTGGTGGAACTGACGAGTTCTGAACACCCG
GCCGCAACCCTGGGAGACGTCCCAGGGACTTTGGGGGCCGTTTTTGTGGCCCGACCTGAGGAAGGGAGTC
GATGTGGAATCCGACCCCGTCAGGATATGTGGTTCTGGTAGGAGACGAGAACCTAAAACAGTTCCCGCCT
CCGTCTGAATTTTTGCTTTCGGTTTGGAACCGAAGCCGCGCGTCTTGTCTGCTGCAGCGCTGCAGCATCG
TTCTGTGTTGTCTCTGTCTGACTGTGTTTCTGTATTTGTCTGAAAATTAGGGCCAGACTGTTACCACTCC
CTTAAGTTTGACCTTAGGTCACTGGAAAGATGTCGAGCGGATCGCTCACAACCAGTCGGTAGATGTCAAG
AAGAGACGTTGGGTTACCTTCTGCTCTGCAGAATGGCCAACCTTTAACGTCGGATGGCCGCGAGACGGCA
CCTTTAACCGAGACCTCATCACCCAGGTTAAGATCAAGGTCTTTTCACCTGGCCCGCATGGACACCCAGA
CCAGGTCCCCTACATCGTGACCTGGGAAGCCTTGGCTTTTGACCCCCCTCCCTGGGTCAAGCCCTTTGTA
CACCCTAAGCCTCCGCCTCCTCTTCCTCCATCCGCCCCGTCTCTCCCCCTTGAACCTCCTCGTTCGACCC
CGCCTCGATCCTCCCTTTATCCAGCCCTCACTCCTTCTCTAGGCGCCGGAATT
